Addgene plasmid #131815: pBW012
Purpose: Vector with aTc inducible M. laminosus Fd1 mutant with the estrogen recepor-ligand binding domain fused between amino acids 54 and 55
Depositing lab: Jonathan Silberg. Depositing organization: Rice University. Publication: Combinatorial design of chemical-dependent protein switches for controlling intracellular electron transfer. Wu B, Atkinson JT, Kahanda D, Bennett GN, Silberg JJ. bioRxiv May 23, 2019 10.1101/645978v1.
Backbone
  Vector backbone: ColE1
  Total vector size (bp): 4046
  Vector type: Synthetic Biology
Growth in bacteria
  Bacterial resistance: Chloramphenicol, 25 μg/mL
  Growth temperature: 37°C
  Growth strain: DH5alpha
  Copy number: High Copy
Gene/Insert
  Gene/Insert name: M. laminosus Fd1 mutant with the estrogen recepor-ligand binding domain fused between amino acids 54 and 55
  Species: Synthetic
Terms and licenses: Academic/Nonprofit Terms; Industry Terms: Not Available to Industry
Depositor comments: For detailed annotations see the GenBank file under Resource Information/Supplemental Documents. Please visit https://www.biorxiv.org/content/10.1101/645978v1 for BioRxiv preprint
How to cite: pBW012 was a gift from Jonathan Silberg (Addgene plasmid # 131815 ; http://n2t.net/addgene:131815 ; RRID:Addgene_131815)
