[The description below was written by a language model from this plasmid's Addgene catalogue record and pLannotate feature annotations shown in this document.]
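Description:
pBW012 is a small (about 4 kb) high-copy bacterial expression plasmid for synthetic biology work in E. coli. It replicates from a ColE1/pMB1-type origin and is selected with chloramphenicol through a cat gene driven by its native promoter and closed off by the lambda t0 terminator. The depositor's sequence and the repository's sequencing result differ by one nucleotide in length and in their start coordinates. They carry the same thirteen annotated features in the same order.

The payload is a domain-insertion fusion protein. It consists of the Mastigocladus laminosus ferredoxin Fd1 (petF), a small iron-sulfur electron carrier, with the ligand-binding domain of the human estrogen receptor (ESR1) fused between ferredoxin residues 54 and 55. The automated annotation detects the N-terminal ferredoxin fragment followed by the ESR1 fragment. The C-terminal ferredoxin segment is not called as a separate feature, although unannotated sequence lies between the ESR1 fragment and the terminators, where it would be expected. Transcription comes from the PLtetO-1 promoter, a lambda PL derivative bearing tet operators, and ends at tandem rrnB T1 and T7Te terminators. A second cassette expresses TetR from a constitutive promoter annotated as a J23119 fragment, with its own rrnB T1 terminator. The plasmid therefore supplies its own repressor, and the fusion is induced by adding anhydrotetracycline.

The associated work concerns chemical-dependent protein switches for controlling intracellular electron transfer. This suggests the receptor domain is meant to make ferredoxin activity dependent on ligand binding. The record does not specify which ligand is used or how this particular variant performs.
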