Features (pLannotate 1.2.2; 13 found; start..end, strand, type, name):
      9..103     -  terminator     lambda t0 terminator: transcription terminator from phage lambda
    127..783     -  CDS            cat: CAT_ECOLX - Experimental evidence at protein level: Swiss-Prot protein existence level 1. This enzyme is an effector of chloramphenicol resistance in bacteria. From Escherichia coli. This protein is used as a marker in many commonly used cloning vectors, such as pACYC184.
    784..886     -  promoter       cat promoter: promoter of the E. coli cat gene encoding chloramphenicol acetyltransferase
    991..1064    +  promoter       PLtetO-1 promoter: modified phage lambda PL promoter with tet operator sites (Lutz and Bujard, 1997)
   1096..1263    +  CDS            petF (fragment): FER_MASLA - Experimental evidence at protein level: Swiss-Prot protein existence level 1. Ferredoxins are iron-sulfur proteins that transfer electrons in a wide variety of metabolic reactions. From Mastigocladus laminosus (Fischerella sp.).
   1246..2133    +  CDS            ESR1 (fragment): ESR1_HUMAN - Also known as ESR, NR3A1. Experimental evidence at protein level: Swiss-Prot protein existence level 1. [Isoform 3]: Involved in activation of NOS3 and endothelial nitric oxide production (PubMed:21937726). Isoforms lacking one or several functional domains are thought to modulate transcriptional activity by competitive ligand or DNA binding and/or heterodimerization with the full-length receptor (PubMed:10970861). Binds to ERE and inhibits isoform 1 (PubMed:10970861). From Homo sapiens (Human).
   2262..2333    +  terminator     rrnB T1 terminator: transcription terminator T1 from the E. coli rrnB gene
   2349..2376    +  terminator     T7Te terminator: phage T7 early transcription terminator
   2383..2427    +  misc_feature   MCS (fragment): pUC18/19 multiple cloning site
   2434..2462    +  promoter       J23119 promoter (fragment): bacterial promoter (Registry of Standard Biological Parts BBa J23119)
   2497..3123    +  CDS            TetR: tetracycline repressor TetR; tetR; TetR binds to the tetracycline operator tetO to inhibit transcription. This inhibition can be relieved by adding tetracycline or doxycycline.
   3129..3215    +  terminator     rrnB T1 terminator: Escherichia coli rrnB; transcription terminator T1 from the E. coli rrnB gene
   3379..3967    -  rep_origin     ori: high-copy-number ColE1/pMB1/pBR322/pUC origin of replication
>Addgene plasmid #131815 | pBW012 | depositor full sequence | sequence record 253094 | pBW012 sequence 4046 bps
GTGCTTGGATTCTCACCAATAAAAAACGCCCGGCGGCAACCGAGCGTTCTGAACAAATCCAGATGGAGTT
CTGAGGTCATTACTGGATCTATCAACAGGAGTCCAAGCGAGCTCGATATCAAATTACGCCCCGCCCTGCC
ACTCATCGCAGTACTGTTGTAATTCATTAAGCATTCTGCCGACATGGAAGCCATCACAGACGGCATGATG
AACCTGAATCGCCAGCGGCATCAGCACCTTGTCGCCTTGCGTATAATATTTGCCCATGGTGAAAACGGGG
GCGAAGAAGTTGTCCATATTGGCCACGTTTAAATCAAAACTGGTGAAACTCACCCAGGGATTGGCTGAGA
CGAAAAACATATTCTCAATAAACCCTTTAGGGAAATAGGCCAGGTTTTCACCGTAACACGCCACATCTTG
CGAATATATGTGTAGAAACTGCCGGAAATCGTCGTGGTATTCACTCCAGAGCGATGAAAACGTTTCAGTT
TGCTCATGGAAAACGGTGTAACAAGGGTGAACACTATCCCATATCACCAGCTCACCGTCTTTCATTGCCA
TACGAAATTCCGGATGAGCATTCATCAGGCGGGCAAGAATGTGAATAAAGGCCGGATAAAACTTGTGCTT
ATTTTTCTTTACGGTCTTTAAAAAGGCCGTAATATCCAGCTGAACGGTCTGGTTATAGGTACATTGAGCA
ACTGACTGAAATGCCTCAAAATGTTCTTTACGATGCCATTGGGATATATCAACGGTGGTATATCCAGTGA
TTTTTTTCTCCATTTTAGCTTCCTTAGCTCCTGAAAATCTCGATAACTCAAAAAATACGCCCGGTAGTGA
TCTTATTTCATTATGGTGAAAGTTGGAACCTCTTACGTGCCGATCAACGTCTCATTTTCGCCAGATATCG
ACGTCTAAGAAACCATTATTATCATGACATTAACCTATAAAAATAGGCGTATCACGAGGCCCTTTCGTCT
TCACCTCGAGTCCCTATCAGTGATAGAGATTGACATCCCTATCAGTGATAGAGATACTGAGCACATCAGC
AGGACGCACTGACCTAAAAATCCGATCCCTCTTTAGTTCTCAATCATGGCAACCTATAAAGTTACACTTA
TTAACGAAGCTGAAGGTCTAAACAAAACAATTGAAGTTCCAGATGATCAGTACATTTTAGATGCGGCTGA
AGAAGCTGGTATAGACTTACCGTATTCTTGTCGTGCTGGTGCTTGCTCTACCTGTGCTGGTAAACTCATA
TCTGCTGCAGCTGGGGGCGGAGGTTCTGGAGGTGGTGGGTCCAAGAAGAATTCACTGGCGTTGTCGCTTA
CGGCTGACCAAATGGTTTCTGCTCTGCTTGACGCCGAACCTCCGATCCTGTACTCTGAATACGACCCGAC
TCGTCCTTTTTCAGAGGCGAGTATGATGGGGCTGCTTACGAATCTGGCAGACCGCGAGTTGGTACATATG
ATTAATTGGGCTAAACGTGTGCCGGGTTTCGTGGACTTGACCCTGCATGACCAGGTCCACCTGTTAGAAT
GCGCCTGGTTAGAGATTTTAATGATCGGACTTGTCTGGCGTAGCATGGAACACCCCGGAAAACTGTTATT
TGCCCCTAACTTGCTGCTGGACCGCAACCAGGGGAAGTGTGTCGAAGGAATGGTGGAAATTTTCGACATG
CTTCTTGCCACTTCCTCGCGTTTTCGTATGATGAATTTACAGGGAGAAGAGTTCGTTTGTTTAAAGTCAA
TCATCTTACTGAATAGCGGGGTTTACACATTCTTATCTTCCACTCTTAAATCACTGGAGGAGAAAGACCA
TATTCACCGTGTCCTGGACAAGATCACAGATACTCTTATCCATCTTATGGCGAAGGCAGGCTTAACACTT
CAACAGCAACATCAGCGCCTTGCTCAGCTTCTGTTGATTTTAAGCCATATCCGTCACATGTCAAACAAGG
GTATGGAACACCTTTACAGTATGAAGTGTAAGAACGTCGTTCCATTGTATGATTTGTTACTGGAAATGCT
TGACGCTCACCGTCTGCATGCACCTGGTGGCGGTGGCTCTGGTGGAGGCGGGAGCGCAGCTGCAATATCC
GGTACTGTCGATCAAAGCGATCAGTCATTTTTAGACGACGATCAAATTGAAGCTGGATACGTTCTCACCT
GCGTTGCTTACCCAACTTCCGATTGCGTCATCGAAACACACAAAGAAGAAGAGCTTTACTAAGAATTCTG
ATAATAATCTAGACCAGGCATCAAATAAAACGAAAGGCTCAGTCGAAAGACTGGGCCTTTCGTTTTATCT
GTTGTTTGTCGGTGAACGCTCTCTACTAGAGTCACACTGGCTCACCTTCGGGTGGGCCTTTCTGCGTTTA
TAGGTACCCGTGGATCCTCTAGAGTCGACCTGCAGGCATGCAAGCTTTTTACGGCTAGCTCAGTCCTAGG
TATAGTGCTAGCCCAGCCAGAGAAACACTCTTTAACAGGGGGTAGTATGATGTCTCGTTTAGATAAAAGT
AAAGTGATTAACAGCGCATTAGAGCTGCTTAATGAGGTCGGAATCGAAGGTTTAACAACCCGTAAACTCG
CCCAGAAGCTAGGTGTAGAGCAGCCTACATTGTATTGGCATGTAAAAAATAAGCGGGCTTTGCTCGACGC
CTTAGCCATTGAGATGTTAGATAGGCACCATACTCACTTTTGCCCTTTAGAAGGGGAAAGCTGGCAAGAT
TTTTTACGTAATAACGCTAAAAGTTTTAGATGTGCTTTACTAAGTCATCGCGATGGAGCAAAAGTACATT
TAGGTACACGGCCTACAGAAAAACAGTATGAAACTCTCGAAAATCAATTAGCCTTTTTATGCCAACAAGG
TTTTTCACTAGAGAATGCATTATATGCACTCAGCGCAGTGGGGCATTTTACTTTAGGTTGCGTATTGGAA
GATCAAGAGCATCAAGTCGCTAAAGAAGAAAGGGAAACACCTACTACTGATAGTATGCCGCCATTATTAC
GACAAGCTATCGAATTATTTGATCACCAAGGTGCAGAGCCAGCCTTCTTATTCGGCCTTGAATTGATCAT
ATGCGGATTAGAAAAACAACTTAAATGTGAAAGTGGGTCTTAAGGCATCAAATAAAACGAAAGGCTCAGT
CGAAAGACTGGGCCTTTCGTTTTATCTGTTGTTTGTCGGTGAACGCTCTCCTGAGTAGGACAAATCCGCC
GCCCTAGACCTAGGCGTTCGGCTGCGGCGAGCGGTATCAGCTCACTCAAAGGCGGTAATACGGTTATCCA
CAGAATCAGGGGATAACGCAGGAAAGAACATGTGAGCAAAAGGCCAGCAAAAGGCCAGGAACCGTAAAAA
GGCCGCGTTGCTGGCGTTTTTCCATAGGCTCCGCCCCCCTGACGAGCATCACAAAAATCGACGCTCAAGT
CAGAGGTGGCGAAACCCGACAGGACTATAAAGATACCAGGCGTTTCCCCCTGGAAGCTCCCTCGTGCGCT
CTCCTGTTCCGACCCTGCCGCTTACCGGATACCTGTCCGCCTTTCTCCCTTCGGGAAGCGTGGCGCTTTC
TCAATGCTCACGCTGTAGGTATCTCAGTTCGGTGTAGGTCGTTCGCTCCAAGCTGGGCTGTGTGCACGAA
CCCCCCGTTCAGCCCGACCGCTGCGCCTTATCCGGTAACTATCGTCTTGAGTCCAACCCGGTAAGACACG
ACTTATCGCCACTGGCAGCAGCCACTGGTAACAGGATTAGCAGAGCGAGGTATGTAGGCGGTGCTACAGA
GTTCTTGAAGTGGTGGCCTAACTACGGCTACACTAGAAGGACAGTATTTGGTATCTGCGCTCTGCTGAAG
CCAGTTACCTTCGGAAAAAGAGTTGGTAGCTCTTGATCCGGCAAACAAACCACCGCTGGTAGCGGTGGTT
TTTTTGTTTGCAAGCAGCAGATTACGCGCAGAAAAAAAGGATCTCAAGAAGATCCTTTGATCTTTTCTAC
GGGGTCTGACGCTCAGTGGAACGAAAACTCACGTTAAGGGATTTTGGTCATGACTA
