Features (pLannotate 1.2.2; 13 found; start..end, strand, type, name):
     35..108     +  promoter       PLtetO-1 promoter: modified phage lambda PL promoter with tet operator sites (Lutz and Bujard, 1997)
    140..307     +  CDS            petF (fragment): FER_MASLA - Experimental evidence at protein level: Swiss-Prot protein existence level 1. Ferredoxins are iron-sulfur proteins that transfer electrons in a wide variety of metabolic reactions. From Mastigocladus laminosus (Fischerella sp.).
    290..1177    +  CDS            ESR1 (fragment): ESR1_HUMAN - Also known as ESR, NR3A1. Experimental evidence at protein level: Swiss-Prot protein existence level 1. [Isoform 3]: Involved in activation of NOS3 and endothelial nitric oxide production (PubMed:21937726). Isoforms lacking one or several functional domains are thought to modulate transcriptional activity by competitive ligand or DNA binding and/or heterodimerization with the full-length receptor (PubMed:10970861). Binds to ERE and inhibits isoform 1 (PubMed:10970861). From Homo sapiens (Human).
   1306..1377    +  terminator     rrnB T1 terminator: transcription terminator T1 from the E. coli rrnB gene
   1393..1420    +  terminator     T7Te terminator: phage T7 early transcription terminator
   1427..1471    +  misc_feature   MCS (fragment): pUC18/19 multiple cloning site
   1478..1506    +  promoter       J23119 promoter (fragment): bacterial promoter (Registry of Standard Biological Parts BBa J23119)
   1541..2167    +  CDS            TetR: tetracycline repressor TetR; tetR; TetR binds to the tetracycline operator tetO to inhibit transcription. This inhibition can be relieved by adding tetracycline or doxycycline.
   2173..2259    +  terminator     rrnB T1 terminator: Escherichia coli rrnB; transcription terminator T1 from the E. coli rrnB gene
   2424..3012    -  rep_origin     ori: high-copy-number ColE1/pMB1/pBR322/pUC origin of replication
   3100..3194    -  terminator     lambda t0 terminator: transcription terminator from phage lambda
   3218..3874    -  CDS            cat: CAT_ECOLX - Experimental evidence at protein level: Swiss-Prot protein existence level 1. This enzyme is an effector of chloramphenicol resistance in bacteria. From Escherichia coli. This protein is used as a marker in many commonly used cloning vectors, such as pACYC184.
   3875..3973    -  promoter       cat promoter: promoter of the E. coli cat gene encoding chloramphenicol acetyltransferase
>Addgene plasmid #131815 | pBW012 | addgene full sequence | sequence record 259043 | Addgene NGS Result
GCGTATCACGAGGCCCTTTCGTCTTGACCTCGAGTCCCTATCAGTGATAGAGATTGACATCCCTATCAGT
GATAGAGATACTGAGCACATCAGCAGGACGCACTGACCTAAAAATCCGATCCCTCTTTAGTTCTCAATCA
TGGCAACCTATAAAGTTACACTTATTAACGAAGCTGAAGGTCTAAACAAAACAATTGAAGTTCCAGATGA
TCAGTACATTTTAGATGCGGCTGAAGAAGCTGGTATAGACTTACCGTATTCTTGTCGTGCTGGTGCTTGC
TCTACCTGTGCTGGTAAACTCATATCTGCTGCAGCTGGGGGCGGAGGTTCTGGAGGTGGTGGGTCCAAGA
AGAATTCACTGGCGTTGTCGCTTACGGCTGACCAAATGGTTTCTGCTCTGCTTGACGCCGAACCTCCGAT
CCTGTACTCTGAATACGACCCGACTCGTCCTTTTTCAGAGGCGAGTATGATGGGGCTGCTTACGAATCTG
GCAGACCGCGAGTTGGTACATATGATTAATTGGGCTAAACGTGTGCCGGGTTTCGTGGACTTGACCCTGC
ATGACCAGGTCCACCTGTTAGAATGCGCCTGGTTAGAGATTTTAATGATCGGACTTGTCTGGCGTAGCAT
GGAACACCCCGGAAAACTGTTATTTGCCCCTAACTTGCTGCTGGACCGCAACCAGGGGAAGTGTGTCGAA
GGAATGGTGGAAATTTTCGACATGCTTCTTGCCACTTCCTCGCGTTTTCGTATGATGAATTTACAGGGAG
AAGAGTTCGTTTGTTTAAAGTCAATCATCTTACTGAATAGCGGGGTTTACACATTCTTATCTTCCACTCT
TAAATCACTGGAGGAGAAAGACCATATTCACCGTGTCCTGGACAAGATCACAGATACTCTTATCCATCTT
ATGGCGAAGGCAGGTTTAACACTTCAACAGCAACATCAGCGCCTTGCTCAGCTTCTGTTGATTTTAAGCC
ATATCCGTCACATGTCAAACAAGGGTATGGAACACCTTTACAGTATGAAGTGTAAGAACGTCGTTCCATT
GTATGATTTGTTACTGGAAATGCTTGACGCTCACCGTCTGCATGCACCTGGTGGCGGTGGCTCTGGTGGA
GGCGGGAGCGCAGCTGCAATATCCGGTACTGTCGATCAAAGCGATCAGTCATTTTTAGACGACGATCAAA
TTGAAGCTGGATACGTTCTCACCTGCGTTGCTTACCCAACTTCCGATTGCGTCATCGAAACACACAAAGA
AGAAGAGCTTTACTAAGAATTCTGATAATAATCTAGACCAGGCATCAAATAAAACGAAAGGCTCAGTCGA
AAGACTGGGCCTTTCGTTTTATCTGTTGTTTGTCGGTGAACGCTCTCTACTAGAGTCACACTGGCTCACC
TTCGGGTGGGCCTTTCTGCGTTTATAGGTACCCGTGGATCCTCTAGAGTCGACCTGCAGGCATGCAAGCT
TTTTACGGCTAGCTCAGTCCTAGGTATAGTGCTAGCCCAGCCAGAGAAACACTCTTTAACAGGGGGTAGT
ATGATGTCTCGTTTAGATAAAAGTAAAGTGATTAACAGCGCATTAGAGCTGCTTAATGAGGTCGGAATCG
AAGGTTTAACAACCCGTAAACTCGCCCAGAAGCTAGGTGTAGAGCAGCCTACATTGTATTGGCATGTAAA
AAATAAGCGGGCTTTGCTCGACGCCTTAGCCATTGAGATGTTAGATAGGCACCATACTCACTTTTGCCCT
TTAGAAGGGGAAAGCTGGCAAGATTTTTTACGTAATAACGCTAAAAGTTTTAGATGTGCTTTACTAAGTC
ATCGCGATGGAGCAAAAGTACATTTAGGTACACGGCCTACAGAAAAACAGTATGAAACTCTCGAAAATCA
ATTAGCCTTTTTATGCCAACAAGGTTTTTCACTAGAGAATGCATTATATGCACTCAGCGCAGTGGGGCAT
TTTACTTTAGGTTGCGTATTGGAAGATCAAGAGCATCAAGTCGCTAAAGAAGAAAGGGAAACACCTACTA
CTGATAGTATGCCGCCATTATTACGACAAGCTATCGAATTATTTGATCACCAAGGTGCAGAGCCAGCCTT
CTTATTCGGCCTTGAATTGATCATATGCGGATTAGAAAAACAACTTAAATGTGAAAGTGGGTCTTAAGGC
ATCAAATAAAACGAAAGGCTCAGTCGAAAGACTGGGCCTTTCGTTTTATCTGTTGTTTGTCGGTGAACGC
TCTCCTGAGTAGGACAAATCCGCCGCCCTAGACCTAGGGCGTTCGGCTGCGGCGAGCGGTATCAGCTCAC
TCAAAGGCGGTAATACGGTTATCCACAGAATCAGGGGATAACGCATGCAAGAACATGTGAGCAAAAGGCC
AGCAAAAGGCCAGGAACCGTAAAAAGGCCGCGTTGCTGGCGTTTTTCCATAGGCTCCGCCCCCCTGACGA
GCATCACAAAAATCGACGCTCAAGTCAGAGGTGGCGAAACCCGACAGGACTATAAAGATACCAGGCGTTT
CCCCCTGGAAGCTCCCTCGTGCGCTCTCCTGTTCCGACCCTGCCGCTTACCGGATACCTGTCCGCCTTTC
TCCCTTCGGGAAGCGTGGCGCTTTCTCATAGCTCACGCTGTAGGTATCTCAGTTCGGTGTAGGTCGTTCG
CTCCAAGCTGGGCTGTGTGCACGAACCCCCCGTTCAGCCCGACCGCTGCGCCTTATCCGGTAACTATCGT
CTTGAGTCCAACCCGGTAAGACACGACTTATCGCCACTGGCAGCAGCCACTGGTAACAGGATTAGCAGAG
CGAGGTATGTAGGCGGTGCTACAGAGTTCTTGAAGTGGTGGCCTAACTACGGCTACACTAGAAGGACAGT
ATTTGGTATCTGCGCTCTGCTGAAGCCAGTTACCTTCGGAAAAAGAGTTGGTAGCTCTTGATCCGGCAAA
CAAACCACCGCTGGTAGCGGTGGTTTTTTTGTTTGCAAGCAGCAGATTACGCGCAGAAAAAAAGGATCTC
AAGAAGATCCTTTGATCTTTTCTACGGGGTCTGACGCTCAGTGGAACGAAAACTCACGTTAAGGGATTTT
GGTCATGACTAGTGCTTGGATTCTCACCAATAAAAAACGCCCGGCGGCAACCGAGCGTTCTGAACAAATC
CAGATGGAGTTCTGAGGTCATTACTGGATCTATCAACAGGAGTCCAAGCGAGCTCGATATCAAATTACGC
CCCGCCCTGCCACTCATCGCAGTACTGTTGTAATTCATTAAGCATTCTGCCGACATGGAAGCCATCACAA
ACGGCATGATGAACCTGAATCGCCAGCGGCATCAGCACCTTGTCGCCTTGCGTATAATATTTGCCCATGG
TGAAAACGGGGGCGAAGAAGTTGTCCATATTGGCCACGTTTAAATCAAAACTGGTGAAACTCACCCAGGG
ATTGGCTGAGACGAAAAACATATTCTCAATAAACCCTTTAGGGAAATAGGCCAGGTTTTCACCATAACAC
GCCACATCTTGCGAATATATGTGTAGAAACTGCCGGAAATCGTCGTGGTATTCACTCCAGAGCGATGAAA
ACGTTTCAGTTTGCTCATGGAAAACGGTGTAACAAGGGTGAACACTATCCCATATCACCAGCTCACCGTC
TTTCATTGCCATACGAAATTCCGGATGAGCATTCATCAGGCGGGCAAGAATGTGAATAAAGGCCGGATAA
AACTTGTGCTTATTTTTCTTTACGGTCTTTAAAAAGGCCGTAATATCCAGCTGAACGGTCTGGTTATAGG
TACATTGAGCAACTGACTGAAATGCCTCAAAATGTTCTTTACGATGCCATTGGGATATATCAACGGTGGT
ATATCCAGTGATTTTTTTCTCCATTTTAGCTTCCTTAGCTCCTGAAAATCTCGATAACTCAAAAAATACG
ACCGGTAGTGATCTTATTTCATTATGGTGAAAGTTGGAACCTCTTACGGGCCGGCCAACGTCTCATTTTC
GCCAGATATCGACGTCTAAGAAACCATTATTATCATGACATTAACCTATAAAAATAG
